>Addgene plasmid #217088 | pMV-hAT-9_XT | addgene full sequence | sequence record 443544 | Addgene NGS Result
AAAAATAAACAAATAGGGGTTCCGCGCACATTTCCCCGAAAAGTGCCACCTGACGTCTAAGAAACCATTA
TTATCATGACATTAACCTATAAAAATAGGCGTATCACGAGGCCCTTTCGTTGTAAAACGACGGCCAGTCG
AACCACGCAATGCGTCTCGATCCGCAGTGTCTTGCGTCTCTAAGCTTATCATCATTAGGGATGTAGCGAA
CTGTTCGCCGGCGAACTAATTCGCGCGAACATCGGGTGTTCGCGAACCCGCAAGTTCGCGAACTTTTGGC
GTATGTTCGCCATTTGGGTTCGCCTTAGCTGGCGCCAAATTTTGACCTCTCACCCCAGACCAGCAGATAC
ATGGCAGCCAATCAGGCAGCTCTCCCTCCTGGGCCACCCCCCCCCCCTTGGACCACTCCCTTCCATATAT
AAACCGAAGCCCAGCAGCCATTTTACATTCTGCCTGTGTGTGCTTGAAGAGATAGTGTAGGGAGAGAGCT
GTGCATTGATTTGAGGGAGAGTTTAAGTAGGTTTTCTGGCTAGTAATCTACTTTCTACTGCTCTGTATTT
GTGTGGGGAGAGGAAGCTGTGCATTGATTTGAGGGAGAGTTTAAGTAGGTTTTCTGGCTAGTAATCTACT
TTCTACTGCTCTGTATTTGTGTGGGGAGAGGAAGCTGTGCATTGATTTGAGGGAGAGTTTAAGTAGGTTT
TCTGGCTAGTAATCTACTTCTACTGCTCTGTATTTGTGTGGGGAGAGGAGCTGTGTATTGATTTGAGGCA
GAGTTTAAGTAGGTTTTCTGGCTAGTAATCTACTTTCTACTGCTCTGTATATTTTGTCTAAATAACAATT
TGTCTAAATAACAATAATAATTCCGTGTCCAGAAACATCACCTGAGTGACGGTTTTCCACCAGCAATAAT
ATATTCCGTATCCACTACTGTATACGTTGCCCTTGCAGGCCTTGTTGCCCGGTGTCTGCAACCAAGTGCC
ACCTAGCTGTGTGAGCTTTTTCACAATCTGTCTAAATAATAATAATTCCGTGTCCAGAAACATCACCTGA
GTGACGGTTTTCCACCAGCAATAATATATTCCGTATCCACTACTGTATACGTTGCCCTTGCAGGCCTTGT
TGCCCGGTGTCTGCAACCAAGTGCCACCTAGCTGTGTGAGCTTTTTCACAATCTGTCTAAATAACAATAA
TAATTCCGTGTCCAGAAACATCACCCAAGTTGTTGTTGTTTTGTAAAAATAAAAAAAACCGGTGCTAGCA
ATTCTACCGGGTAGGGGAGGCGCTTTTCCCAAGGCAGTCTGGAGCATGCGCTTTAGCAGCCCCGCTGGGC
ACTTGGCGCTACACAAGTGGCCTCTGGCCTCGCACACATTCCACATCCACCGGTAGGCGCCAACCGGCTC
CGTTCTTTGGTGGCCCCTTCGCGCCACCTTCTACTCCTCCCCTAGTCAGGAAGTTCCCCCCCGCCCCGCA
GCTCGCGTCGTGCAGGACGTGACAAATGGAAGTAGCACGTCTCACTAGTCTCGTGCAGATGGACAGCACC
GCTGAGCAATGGAAGCGGGTAGGCCTTTGGGGCAGCGGCCAATAGCAGCTTTGCTCCTTCGCTTTCTGGG
CTCAGAGGCTGGGAAGGGGTGGGTCCGGGGGCGGGCTCAGGGGCGGGCTCAGGGGCGGGGCGGGCGCCCG
AAGGTCCTCCGGAGGCCCGGCATTCTGCACGCTTCAAAAGCGCACGTCTGCCGCGCTGTTCTCCTCTTCC
TCATCTCCGGGCCTTTCGACCTGCAGCCAACGCCACCATGGGGACCGAGTACAAGCCCACGGTGCGCCTC
GCCACCCGCGACGACGTCCCCCGGGCCGTACGCACCCTCGCCGCCGCGTTCGCCGACTACCCCGCCACGC
GCCACACCGTCGACCCGGACCGCCACATCGAGCGGGTCACCGAGCTGCAAGAACTCTTCCTCACGCGCGT
CGGGCTCGACATCGGCAAGGTGTGGGTCGCGGACGACGGCGCCGCGGTGGCGGTCTGGACCACGCCGGAG
AGCGTCGAAGCGGGGGCGGTGTTCGCCGAGATCGGCCCGCGCATGGCCGAGTTGAGCGGTTCCCGGCTGG
CCGCGCAGCAACAGATGGAAGGCCTCCTGGCGCCGCACCGGCCCAAGGAGCCCGCGTGGTTCCTGGCCAC
CGTCGGCGTCTCGCCCGACCACCAGGGCAAGGGTCTGGGCAGCGCCGTCGTGCTCCCCGGAGTGGAGGCG
GCCGAGCGCGCCGGGGTGCCCGCCTTCCTGGAGACCTCCGCGCCCCGCAACCTCCCCTTCTACGAGCGGC
TCGGCTTCACCGTCACCGCCGACGTCGAGGTGCCCGAAGGACCGCGCACCTGGTGCATGACCCGCAAGCC
CGGTGCCATCGATGCCACTAACTTCTCCCTGTTGAAACAAGCAGGGGATGTCGAAGAGAATCCCGGGCCA
ATGGTGAGCAAGGGCGAGGAGCTGTTCACCGGGGTGGTGCCCATCCTGGTCGAGCTGGACGGCGACGTAA
ACGGCCACAAGTTCAGCGTGTCCGGCGAGGGCGAGGGCGATGCCACCTACGGCAAGCTGACCCTGAAGTT
CATCTGCACCACCGGCAAGCTGCCCGTGCCCTGGCCCACCCTCGTGACCACCCTGACCTACGGCGTGCAG
TGCTTCAGCCGCTACCCCGACCACATGAAGCAGCACGACTTCTTCAAGTCCGCCATGCCCGAAGGCTACG
TCCAGGAGCGCACCATCTTCTTCAAGGACGACGGCAACTACAAGACCCGCGCCGAGGTGAAGTTCGAGGG
CGACACCCTGGTGAACCGCATCGAGCTGAAGGGCATCGACTTCAAGGAGGACGGCAACATCCTGGGGCAC
AAGCTGGAGTACAACTACAACAGCCACAACGTCTATATCATGGCCGACAAGCAGAAGAACGGCATCAAGG
TGAACTTCAAGATCCGCCACAACATCGAGGACGGCAGCGTGCAGCTCGCCGACCACTACCAGCAGAACAC
CCCCATCGGCGACGGCCCCGTGCTGCTGCCCGACAACCACTACCTGAGCACCCAGTCCGCCCTGAGCAAA
GACCCCAACGAGAAGCGCGATCACATGGTCCTGCTGGAGTTCGTGACCGCCGCCGGGATCACTCTCGGCA
TGGACGAGCTGTACAAGTAATTAATTAAGCTCGCTGATCAGCCTCGACTGTGCCTTCTAGTTGCCAGCCA
TCTGTTGTTTGCCCCTCCCCCGTGCCTTCCTTGACCCTGGAAGGTGCCACTCCCACTGTCCTTTCCTAAT
AAAATGAGGAAATTGCATCGCATTGTCTGAGTAGGTGTCATTCTATTCTGGGGGGTGGGGTGGGGCAGGA
CAGCAAGGGGGAGGATTGGGAAGACAATAGCAGGCATGCTGGGGATGCGGTGGGCTCTATGGCTTCTGAG
GCGCGCCCTCGAGCTGCCCATGCAGCTGTCCTTCTCTGCACGCCGCTTGACACCACACACAGCTGTCCTT
TAGCGTCCTCCTCCACCACCGTACAAACTAGGGTGCAAATCCTACTGGCTTAATTTTAAGCCAAACTTTT
TGGACAGGTAAATCCTGAATTTTTCTGTCTTCTGTGCTTGGCACGCTATCTTAGTTTTTTTAAAGGGTTT
GCCTGGGGCATGGTTATGATACCATCTATCTAAGATGTTTTTTCTGTCTTCTGTGCTTGGCACCCTATCT
TAGTTCTTTGAAAGGGTTTGCCTGGGGCATGGTTATGATACCATCTAGCTTTGATGTTTTTTCTGTCTTC
TGTGCTTGTCACCCTATCTTAGTTCTTTGAAAGGGTTTGCCTGGGGCATGGTTATGATACCATCTAGCTT
TGATGTTTTTTCTGTCTTCTGTGCTTGGCACCCTATCTTAGTTCTTTGAAAGGGTTTGCCTGGGGCATGG
TTATGATACCATCTATCTTTGATGTTTTTTCTGTCTTCTGTGCTTGGCACGCTATCTTAGTTTTTTGAAA
GGGTTCTGCCTGGGGAATGGTTATGATACCATCTATCTAACATATTTTTTCTGTCCTCTGTGCTTCAGTG
GCTGCGACAACAAAAATACAAACTTTTTCAACATTTATCTAACATATTTTTTCTGTCCTCTGTGCTTCAG
TGGCTGCAACAAAAAAAACATAATTTTTCAGGAATGTACACATTCCTGATTTTTCAGGGTTCTGCAACAG
CGGCAAAATCGTATCTTTTATGGTCACCACAGGTGATCAAAAAGGTAGGACAAAACTGGGCCCACACTGC
AGAATCAGTGTTTTTTGGTTCACGTCACTGTACATTGAATTACCTCTGCCTGACCGTGCACGTGCGCACA
AGCACGGTGACTGCTAAACACACCACTACAGAAATATTCCCACCGACAGGACGAACGTCCTGGAGGTGAC
AAGCAACTAGTAAAAACTATTATTCGCTCACTTGACAGTATCATTAAAGCTTTTTGCGTTTTTTTTCGTT
GCAGTAAACGCGGCGTTTTGTCTTTGCGTGTGAACCGGCCGTAACCTTTACACGACTTGATTGGCATGTA
GACGCCGGACTTTTTAAAGCAGTTTATTACATAAGTTTAGGAATGTAGTGTGATTTCTGCCCTTTACAGC
ACAAAACGCAACGCTGTGTCAACAACGTATTTTTCAGAGAAATTTTTGCCCTTGATCCCCCTCCTGCATG
CCACTGTCCAGGTCGTGGCACCCTTTAAACAACTTTAAAATCAGTTTTCTGGCCAGAAATGGCTTTTCTA
GGTTTTAAAGTTCGCCTTCCCATTGAAGTCTATGGGGTTCGCAAAGTTCGCAAAAGTTCGCACTTTTTGG
CGGAAGTTCGCGAACGGGTTCGCGAACTTTTTTTGTGAGGTTCGCTACATCTCTAATCATCATGGGCCCA
GAGACGGAGTCACTGCCAACCGAGACGGTCATAGCTGTTTCCTGTGTGCCGCTTCCTCGCTCACTGACTC
GCTGCGCTCGGTCGTTCGGCTGCGGCGAGCGGTATCAGCTCACTCAAAGGCGGTAATACGGTTACCCACA
GAATCAGGGGATAACGCAGGAAAGAACATGTGAGCAAAAGGCCAGCAAAAGGCCAGGAACCGTAAAAAGG
CCGCGTTGCTGGCGTTTTTCCATAGGCTCCGCCCCCCTGACGAGCATCACAAAAATCGACGCTCAAGTCA
GAGGTGGCGAAACCCGACAGGACTATAAAGATACCAGGCGTTTCCCCCTGGAAGCTCCCTCGTGCGCTCT
CCTGTTCCGACCCTGCCGCTTACCGGATACCTGTCCGCCTTTCTCCCTTCGGGAAGCGTGGCGCTTTCTC
ATAGCTCACGCTGTAGGTATCTCAGTTCGGTGTAGGTCGTTCGCTCCAAGCTGGGCTGTGTGCACGAACC
CCCCGTTCAGCCCGACCGCTGCGCCTTATCCGGTAACTATCGTCTTGAGTCCAACCCGGTAAGACACGAC
TTATCGCCACTGGCAGCAGCCACTGGTAACAGGATTAGCAGAGCGAGGTATGTAGGCGGTGCTACAGAGT
TCTTGAAGTGGTGGCCTAACTACGGCTACACTAGAAGAACAGTATTTGGTATCTGCGCTCTGCTGAAGCC
AGTTACCTTCGGAAAAAGAGTTGGTAGCTCTTGATCCGGCAAACAAACCACCGCTGGTAGCGGTGGTTTT
TTTGTTTGCAAGCAGCAGATTACGCGCAGAAAAAAAGGATCTCAAGAAGATCCTTTGATCTTTTCTACGG
GGTCTGACGCTCAGTGGAACGAAAACTCACGTTAAGGGATTTTGGTCATGAGATTATCAAAAAGGATCTT
CACCTAGATCCTTTTAAATTAAAAATGAAGTTTTAAATCAATCTAAAGTATATATGAGTAAACTTGGTCT
GACAGTTACCAATGCTTAATCAGTGAGGCACCTATCTCAGCGATCTGTCTCTTTCGTTCATCCATAGTTG
CCTGACTCCCCGTCGTGTAGATAACTACGATACGGGAGGGCTTACCATCTGGCCCCAGTGCTGCAATAAT
ACCGCGGGACCCACGCTCACCGGCTCCAGATTTATCAGCAATAAACCAGCCAGCCGGAAGGGCCGAGCGC
AGAAGTGGTCCTGCAACTTTATCCGCCTCCATCCAGTCTATTAATTGTTGCCGGGAAGCTAGAGTAAGTA
GTTCGCCAGTTAATAGTTTGCGCAACGTTGTTGCCATCGCTACAGGCATCGTGGTATCACGCTCGTCGTT
TGGTATGGCTTCATTCAGCTCCGGTTCCCAACGATCAAGGCGAGTTACATGATCCCCCATGTTGCGCAAA
AAAGCGGTTAGCTCCTTCGGTCCTCCGATCGTTGTCAGAAGTAAGTTGGCCGCCGTGTTATCACTCATGG
TTATGGCAGCACTACATAATTCTCTTACTGTCATGCCATCCGTAAGATGCTTTTCTGTGACTGGTGAGTA
CTCAACCAAGTCATTCTGAGAATAGTGTATGCGGCGACCGAGTTGCTCTTGCCCGGCGTCAATACGGGAT
AATACCGCGCCACATAGCAGAACTTTAAAAGTGCTCATCATTGGAAAACGTTCTTCGGGGCGAAAACTCT
CAAGGATCTTACCGCTGTTGAGATCCAGTTCGATGTAACCCACTCGTGCACCCAACTGATCTTCAGCATC
TTTTACTTTCACCAGCGTTTCTGGGTGAGCAAAAACAGGAAGGCAAAATGCCGCAAAAAAGGGAATAAGG
GCGACACGGAAATGTTGAATACTCATACTCTTCCTTTTTCAATATTATTGAAGCATTTATCAGGGTTATT
GTCTCATGAGCGGATACATATTTGAATGTATTTAG
Features (pLannotate 1.2.2; 8 found; start..end, strand, type, name):
    118..138     -  CDS            lacZα (fragment): LacZα fragment of β-galactosidase; lacZ fragment
   1269..1768    +  promoter       PGK promoter: mouse phosphoglycerate kinase 1 promoter
   1793..2387    +  CDS            PuroR (fragment): puromycin N-acetyltransferase; pac from Streptomyces alboniger; confers resistance to puromycin
   2451..3170    +  CDS            EGFP: the original enhanced GFP (Yang et al., 1996) mammalian codon-optimized
   3198..3422    +  polyA_signal   bGH poly(A) signal: bovine growth hormone polyadenylation signal
   5127..5715    -  rep_origin     ori: high-copy-number ColE1/pMB1/pBR322/pUC origin of replication
   5886..6746    -  CDS            AmpR: β-lactamase; bla; confers resistance to ampicillin, carbenicillin, and related antibiotics
   6747..26      -  promoter       AmpR promoter (across the origin): bla
