[The description below was written by a language model from this plasmid's Addgene catalogue record and pLannotate feature annotations shown in this document.]
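Description:
pMV-hAT-9_XT is a transposon donor plasmid built on the pMV backbone and catalogued as a mammalian expression vector. It is a 6,825-nt circular plasmid maintained in E. coli at high copy through a ColE1/pUC-type origin of replication, with selection by ampicillin via the β-lactamase gene and its native promoter. A short remnant of lacZα is also detected, probably a leftover of the cloning vector's original multiple cloning region.

The recorded insert is the pair of terminal inverted repeats (TIRs) of hAT-9_XT, a DNA transposon of the hAT superfamily, supplied as synthetic sequence. The TIRs are not annotated in the automated feature table, so their exact positions cannot be read from the record. The unannotated stretches on either side of the mammalian cassette are plausible locations, but this is an inference. The annotated cassette consists of the mouse PGK promoter driving a puromycin N-acetyltransferase coding sequence, followed after a short gap by EGFP and then the bovine growth hormone polyadenylation signal. PuroR is called as a fragment, and the spacing suggests the two coding sequences are joined by a short linker or self-cleaving peptide into a single transcript, though that element is not annotated.

In a donor of this design, a matching transposase supplied in trans (no transposase gene is annotated here) recognises the TIRs, then excises the intervening cargo and integrates it into the host genome. Stable puromycin resistance and green fluorescence then serve as readouts of transposition. The plasmid comes from a survey that tested many DNA transposons for activity in human cells as candidate genome engineering tools.
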