Addgene plasmid #217088: pMV-hAT-9_XT
Purpose: Donor plasmid of hAT-9_XT Transposon
Depositing lab: Haoyi Wang. Depositing organization: Institute of Zoology, Chinese Academy of Sciences. Publication: Heterologous survey of 130 DNA transposons in human cells highlights their functional divergence and expands the genome engineering toolbox. Zhang T, Tan S, Tang N, Li Y, Zhang C, Sun J, Guo Y, Gao H, Cai Y, Sun W, Wang C, Fu L, Ma H, Wu Y, Hu X, Zhang X, Gee P, Yan W, Zhao Y, Chen Q, Guo B, Wang H, Zhang YE. Cell. 2024 Jul 11;187(14):3741-3760.e30. doi: 10.1016/j.cell.2024.05.007. Epub 2024 Jun 5. PubMed 38843831.
Backbone
  Vector backbone: pMV
  Vector type: Mammalian Expression
Growth in bacteria
  Bacterial resistance: Ampicillin, 100 μg/mL
  Growth temperature: 37°C
  Growth strain: DH5alpha
  Copy number: High Copy
Gene/Insert
  Gene/Insert name: TIRs of hAT-9_XT transposon (alt name: hAT-9_XT)
  Species: Synthetic
  Cloning method: Restriction Enzyme; 5′ cloning site Unknown (unknown if destroyed); 3′ cloning site Unknown (unknown if destroyed)
Terms and licenses: Academic/Nonprofit Terms; Industry Terms: Not Available to Industry
How to cite: pMV-hAT-9_XT was a gift from Haoyi Wang (Addgene plasmid # 217088 ; http://n2t.net/addgene:217088 ; RRID:Addgene_217088)
